Addgene plasmid #162302: pEPQD0CM0281
Purpose: Level 0 N-terminal tag part for MoClo assembly, CCAT-AATG
Depositing lab: Nicola Patron. Depositing organization: Earlham Institute. Publication: Biofoundry-assisted expression and characterization of plant proteins. Dudley QM, Cai YM, Kallam K, Debreyne H, Carrasco Lopez JA, Patron NJ. Synth Biol (Oxf). 2021 Sep 11;6(1):ysab029. doi: 10.1093/synbio/ysab029. eCollection 2021. PubMed 34693026.
Backbone
  Vector backbone: pUAP1
  Vector type: Synthetic Biology
Growth in bacteria
  Bacterial resistance: Chloramphenicol, 25 μg/mL
  Growth temperature: 37°C
  Growth strain: DH5alpha
  Copy number: High Copy
Gene/Insert
  Gene/Insert name: N-terminal tag, [S-tag]-[TEV cleavage site]
  Species: Synthetic
  Cloning method: Unknown
  Sequencing primers: 5′ ggcgtatcacgaggcagaatttc; 3′ CCTGCATAACGCGAAGTAATC
Terms and licenses: Academic/Nonprofit Terms; Industry Terms: Not Available to Industry
How to cite: pEPQD0CM0281 was a gift from Nicola Patron (Addgene plasmid # 162302 ; http://n2t.net/addgene:162302 ; RRID:Addgene_162302)
