[The description below was written by a language model from this plasmid's Addgene catalogue record and pLannotate feature annotations shown in this document.]
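Description:
pEPQD0CM0281 is a small (about 2.1 kb) Level 0 standard part plasmid for MoClo/Golden Gate modular assembly, built in the pUAP1 universal acceptor backbone and classed as a synthetic biology vector. It is maintained in E. coli at high copy through a ColE1/pUC-type origin of replication and selected with chloramphenicol, with resistance provided by the cat (chloramphenicol acetyltransferase) gene under its native cat promoter and followed by the phage lambda t0 terminator. Additional bacterial terminators, including a his operon terminator and a putative terminator spanning the sequence origin, flank the part cloning site and help insulate the insert from transcription elsewhere in the backbone.

The payload is a synthetic N-terminal tag module consisting of an S-tag followed by a TEV protease cleavage site. The annotation detects only a fragment of the TEV site and does not call the S-tag, which is not surprising given how short these elements are. The part is defined by the CCAT and AATG fusion overhangs, which in the MoClo syntax mark the N-terminal tag position immediately upstream of a coding sequence. The plasmid carries no promoter for the tag and is not an expression construct in its own right. Instead, Type IIS restriction enzyme digestion releases the part so it can be ligated in a fixed order with promoter, coding sequence and terminator parts into a Level 1 transcription unit. The resulting fusion protein can be detected or purified through the S-tag, and the tag can then be removed with TEV protease. The associated work concerns biofoundry-assisted expression and characterization of plant proteins.
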