Features (pLannotate 1.2.2; 7 found; start..end, strand, type, name):
    107..123     +  CDS            TEV site (fragment): tobacco etch virus (TEV) protease recognition and cleavage site
    141..198     +  terminator     his operon terminator: This putative transcriptin terminator from the E. coli his operon has a 2-bp deletion introduced during synthesis. Its efficiency has not been determined.
    393..981     -  rep_origin     ori: high-copy-number ColE1/pMB1/pBR322/pUC origin of replication
   1164..1258    -  terminator     lambda t0 terminator: transcription terminator from phage lambda
   1282..1938    -  CDS            cat: CAT_ECOLX - Experimental evidence at protein level: Swiss-Prot protein existence level 1. This enzyme is an effector of chloramphenicol resistance in bacteria. From Escherichia coli. This protein is used as a marker in many commonly used cloning vectors, such as pACYC184.
   1939..2036    -  promoter       cat promoter: promoter of the E. coli cat gene encoding chloramphenicol acetyltransferase
   2122..38      -  terminator     bacterial terminator (across the origin): putative bacterial transcription terminator
>Addgene plasmid #162302 | pEPQD0CM0281 | addgene full sequence | sequence record 320866 | Addgene NGS Result
GATAAAAAAAATCCTTAGCTTTCGCTAAGGATGATTTCTGGAATTCGGTCTCACCATGAAAGAAACAGCA
GCCGCGAAATTCGAACGTCAGCATATGGATTCAGAGAACCTGTATTTTCAGTCAATGCGAGACCCTGCAG
TCCGGCAAAAAAGGGCAAGGTGTCACCACCCTGCCCTTTTTCTTTAAAACCGAAAAGATTACTTCGCGTT
ATGCAGGCTTCCTCGCTCACTGACTCGCTGCGCTCGGTCGTTCGGCTGCGGCGAGCGGTATCAGCTCACT
CAAAGGCGGTAATACGGTTATCCACAGAATCAGGGGATAACGCAGGAAAGAACATGTGAGCAAAAGGCCA
GCAAAAGGCCAGGAACCGTAAAAAGGCCGCGTTGCTGGCGTTTTTCCACAGGCTCCGCCCCCCTGACGAG
CATCACAAAAATCGACGCTCAAGTCAGAGGTGGCGAAACCCGACAGGACTATAAAGATACCAGGCGTTTC
CCCCTGGAAGCTCCCTCGTGCGCTCTCCTGTTCCGACCCTGCCGCTTACCGGATACCTGTCCGCCTTTCT
CCCTTCGGGAAGCGTGGCGCTTTCTCATAGCTCACGCTGTAGGTATCTCAGTTCGGTGTAGGTCGTTCGC
TCCAAGCTGGGCTGTGTGCACGAACCCCCCGTTCAGCCCGACCGCTGCGCCTTATCCGGTAACTATCGTC
TTGAGTCCAACCCGGTAAGACACGACTTATCGCCACTGGCAGCAGCCACTGGTAACAGGATTAGCAGAGC
GAGGTATGTAGGCGGTGCTACAGAGTTCTTGAAGTGGTGGCCTAACTACGGCTACACTAGAAGAACAGTA
TTTGGTATCTGCGCTCTGCTGAAGCCAGTTACCTTCGGAAAAAGAGTTGGTAGCTCTTGATCCGGCAAAC
AAACCACCGCTGGTAGCGGTGGTTTTTTTGTTTGCAAGCAGCAGATTACGCGCAGAAAAAAAGGATCTCA
AGAAGATCCTTTGATCTTTTCTACGGGGTCTGACGCTCAGTGGAACGAAAACTCACGTTAAGGGATTTTG
GTCATGAGATTATCAAAAAGGATCTTCACCTAGATCCTTTTAAATTAAAAATGAAGTTTTAAATCAATCT
AAAGTATATATGAGTAAACTTGGTCTGACAGCTCGAGGCTTGGATTCTCACCAATAAAAAACGCCCGGCG
GCAACCGAGCGTTCTGAACAAATCCAGATGGAGTTCTGAGGTCATTACTGGATCTATCAACAGGAGTCCA
AGCGAGCTCGATATCAAATTACGCCCCGCCCTGCCACTCATCGCAGTACTGTTGTAATTCATTAAGCATT
CTGCCGACATGGAAGCCATCACAAACGGCATGATGAACCTGAATCGCCAGCGGCATCAGCACCTTGTCGC
CTTGCGTATAATATTTGCCCATGGTGAAAACGGGGGCGAAGAAGTTGTCCATATTGGCCACGTTTAAATC
AAAACTGGTGAAACTCACCCAGGGATTGGCTGAGACGAAAAACATATTCTCAATAAACCCTTTAGGGAAA
TAGGCCAGGTTTTCACCGTAACACGCCACATCTTGCGAATATATGTGTAGAAACTGCCGGAAATCGTCGT
GGTATTCACTCCAGAGCGATGAAAACGTTTCAGTTTGCTCATGGAAAACGGTGTAACAAGGGTGAACACT
ATCCCATATCACCAGCTCACCGTCTTTCATTGCCATACGAAATTCCGGATGAGCATTCATCAGGCGGGCA
AGAATGTGAATAAAGGCCGGATAAAACTTGTGCTTATTTTTCTTTACGGTCTTTAAAAAGGCCGTAATAT
CCAGCTGAACGGTCTGGTTATAGGTACATTGAGCAACTGACTGAAATGCCTCAAAATGTTCTTTACGATG
CCATTGGGATATATCAACGGTGGTATATCCAGTGATTTTTTTCTCCATTTTAGCTTCCTTAGCTCCTGAA
AATCTCGATAACTCAAAAAATACGCCCGGTAGTGATCTTATTTCATTATGGTGAAAGTTGGAACCTCTTA
CGTGCCCGATCAACTCGAGTGCCACCTGACGTCTAAGAAACCATTATTATCATGACATTAACCTATAAAA
ATAGGCGTATCACGAGGCAGAATTTCA
